Addgene plasmid #175245: FKBP-YPet-RanGAP*
Purpose: Bacterial expression and purification, SUMOylation substrate that can be recruited to FRB with rapamycin, Ypet is a FRET acceptor for CyPet
Depositing lab: Michael Rosen. Depositing organization: University of Texas Southwestern Medical Center. Publication: Mechanistic dissection of increased enzymatic rate in a phase-separated compartment. Peeples W, Rosen MK. Nat Chem Biol. 2021 Jun;17(6):693-702. doi: 10.1038/s41589-021-00801-x. Epub 2021 May 25. PubMed 34035521.
Backbone
  Vector backbone: MTTH
  Backbone manufacturer: lab reagent
  Backbone size w/o insert (bp): 5300
  Vector type: Bacterial Expression
Growth in bacteria
  Bacterial resistance: Ampicillin, 100 μg/mL
  Growth temperature: 37°C
  Growth strain: DH5alpha
  Copy number: Low Copy
Gene/Insert
  Gene/Insert name: RANGAP1
  Species: H. sapiens (human)
  Insert size (bp): 1695
  Mutation: Amino acid 562 F to A
  Entrez Gene: RANGAP1 (a.k.a. Fug1, RANGAP, SD)
  Promoter: tac
  Cloning method: Restriction Enzyme; 5′ cloning site EcoRI (not destroyed); 3′ cloning site BamHI (not destroyed)
  Sequencing primers: 5′ GGTCGTCAGACTGTCGATGAAGCC; 3′ CGCCAGGGTTTTCCCAGTCACGAC
Terms and licenses: Academic/Nonprofit Terms; Industry Terms: Not Available to Industry
How to cite: FKBP-YPet-RanGAP* was a gift from Michael Rosen (Addgene plasmid # 175245 ; http://n2t.net/addgene:175245 ; RRID:Addgene_175245)
