[The description below was written by a language model from this plasmid's Addgene catalogue record and pLannotate feature annotations shown in this document.]
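Description:
FKBP-YPet-RanGAP* is a bacterial expression plasmid built on a lab-made backbone called MTTH, which by its annotated features resembles a pMAL-type vector. It is designed for IPTG-inducible production and purification of a recombinant fusion protein in E. coli. Transcription is driven by the hybrid tac promoter with an adjacent lac operator. The plasmid carries its own lacI gene under the lacIq promoter, keeping expression repressed until induction, and rrnB T1 and T2 terminators close the transcription unit. The plasmid replicates from a ColE1/pMB1-family origin accompanied by rop and bom sequences, consistent with the low-copy designation in the record. An M13 phage origin is also present, and selection is by ampicillin through β-lactamase.

The open reading frame begins with cytosolic maltose-binding protein lacking its signal sequence, followed by a TEV protease site. Next come human FKBP12 (FKBP1A), the yellow fluorescent protein YPet, and a fragment of human RANGAP1, which the record says carries an F562A substitution. A second TEV site follows, along with a short match to a composite TEV/His-type tag, which suggests a removable C-terminal affinity handle, although the record does not spell this out. Only a portion of RANGAP1 is annotated; the listed 1,695 bp insert size fits the combined FKBP-YPet-RanGAP cassette rather than RANGAP1 alone.

According to the record, the purified protein serves as a SUMOylation substrate. Its FKBP domain lets it be recruited to FRB-containing partners on addition of rapamycin, and YPet acts as FRET acceptor for CyPet, presumably giving a fluorescence readout of the reaction. The associated work examined enzymatic rate enhancement in phase-separated compartments.
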