Features (pLannotate 1.2.2; 25 found; start..end, strand, type, name):
     59..87      +  promoter       tac promoter: strong E. coli promoter; hybrid between the trp and lac UV5 promoters
     95..111     +  protein_bind   lac operator: The lac repressor binds to the lac operator to inhibit transcription in E. coli. This inhibition can be relieved by adding lactose or isopropyl-β-D-thiogalactopyranoside (IPTG). lac repressor encoded by lacI
    181..1281    +  CDS            MBP: maltose binding protein from E. coli; malE (mutated); This version of the gene does not encode a signal sequence, so MBP will remain in the cytosol.
   1354..1374    +  CDS            TEV site: tobacco etch virus (TEV) protease recognition and cleavage site
   1381..1701    +  CDS            FKBP1A: FKB1A_HUMAN - Also known as FKBP1, FKBP12. Experimental evidence at protein level: Swiss-Prot protein existence level 1. Keeps in an inactive conformation TGFBR1, the TGF-beta type I serine/threonine kinase receptor, preventing TGF-beta receptor activation in absence of ligand. Recruits SMAD7 to ACVR1B which prevents the association of SMAD2 and SMAD3 with the activin receptor complex, thereby blocking the activin signal. May modulate the RYR1 calcium channel activity. PPIases accelerate the folding of proteins. It catalyzes the cis-trans isomerization of proline imidic peptide bonds in oligop
   1744..2457    +  CDS            YPet: YPet is a basic (constitutively fluorescent) yellow fluorescent protein published in 2005, derived from Aequorea victoria. It has moderate acid sensitivity.
   2476..3042    +  CDS            RANGAP1 (fragment): RAGP1_HUMAN - Also known as KIAA1835, SD. Experimental evidence at protein level: Swiss-Prot protein existence level 1. GTPase activator for RAN (PubMed:8146159, PubMed:8896452, PubMed:16428860). Converts cytoplasmic GTP-bound RAN to GDP-bound RAN, which is essential for RAN-mediated nuclear import and export (PubMed:8896452, PubMed:27160050). Mediates dissociation of cargo from nuclear export complexes containing XPO1, RAN and RANBP2 after nuclear export (PubMed:27160050). From Homo sapiens (Human).
   3049..3069    +  CDS            TEV site: tobacco etch virus (TEV) protease recognition and cleavage site
   3070..3086    +  CDS            capTEV™ (fragment): composite tag for in vivo biotinylation, TEV protease cleavage, and 6xHis tagging
   3099..3253    +  CDS            lacZα (fragment): LacZα fragment of β-galactosidase; lacZ fragment
   3346..3461    +  ncRNA          5S rRNA: Accession: RF00001 - 5S ribosomal RNA
   3465..3551    +  terminator     rrnB T1 terminator: Escherichia coli rrnB; transcription terminator T1 from the E. coli rrnB gene
   3643..3670    +  terminator     rrnB T2 terminator: transcription terminator T2 from the E. coli rrnB gene
   3689..3780    +  promoter       AmpR promoter: bla
   3781..4641    +  CDS            AmpR: β-lactamase; bla; confers resistance to ampicillin, carbenicillin, and related antibiotics
   4683..5196    -  rep_origin     M13 ori (sequence partly withheld): M13 bacteriophage origin of replication; arrow indicates direction of (+) strand synthesis
   5308..5896    +  rep_origin     ori: high-copy-number ColE1/pMB1/pBR322/pUC origin of replication
   6082..6151    -  misc_feature   bom (fragment): basis of mobility region from pBR322
   6149..6247    -  misc_feature   bom (fragment): basis of mobility region from pBR322
   6349..6540    -  CDS            rop: Rop protein, which maintains plasmids at low copy number; rop
   6557..6937    +  CDS            YPB1_ECOLX: Protein predicted: Swiss-Prot protein existence level 4. From Escherichia coli.
   7036..7113    +  promoter       lacIq promoter: lacI (mutant); In the lacIq allele, a single base change in the promoter boosts expression of the lacI gene about 10-fold.
   7114..8196    +  CDS            lacI: lac repressor; lacI; The lac repressor binds to the lac operator to inhibit transcription in E. coli. This inhibition can be relieved by adding lactose or isopropyl-β-D-thiogalactopyranoside (IPTG).
   8209..8230    +  protein_bind   CAP binding site: CAP binding activates transcription in the presence of cAMP. E. coli catabolite activator protein
   8249..8266    +  promoter       tet promoter (fragment): E. coli promoter for tetracycline efflux protein gene
>Addgene plasmid #175245 | FKBP-YPet-RanGAP* | addgene full sequence | sequence record 345515 | Addgene NGS Result
GATAATGTTTTTTGCGCCGACATCATAACGGTTCTGGCAAATATTCTGAAATGAGCTGTTGACAATTAAT
CATCGGCTCGTATAATGTGTGGAATTGTGAGCGGATAACAATTTCACACAGGAAACAGCCAGTCCGTTTA
GGTGTTTTCACGAGCACTTCACCAACAAGGACCATAGATTATGAAAACTGAAGAAGGTAAACTGGTAATC
TGGATTAACGGCGATAAAGGCTATAACGGTCTCGCTGAAGTCGGTAAGAAATTCGAGAAAGATACCGGAA
TTAAAGTCACCGTTGAGCATCCGGATAAACTGGAAGAGAAATTCCCACAGGTTGCGGCAACTGGCGATGG
CCCTGACATTATCTTCTGGGCACACGACCGCTTTGGTGGCTACGCTCAATCTGGCCTGTTGGCTGAAATC
ACCCCGGACAAAGCGTTCCAGGACAAGCTGTATCCGTTTACCTGGGATGCCGTACGTTACAACGGCAAGC
TGATTGCTTACCCGATCGCTGTTGAAGCGTTATCGCTGATTTATAACAAAGATCTGCTGCCGAACCCGCC
AAAAACCTGGGAAGAGATCCCGGCGCTGGATAAAGAACTGAAAGCGAAAGGTAAGAGCGCGCTGATGTTC
AACCTGCAAGAACCGTACTTCACCTGGCCGCTGATTGCTGCTGACGGGGGTTATGCGTTCAAGTATGAAA
ACGGCAAGTACGACATTAAAGACGTGGGCGTGGATAACGCTGGCGCGAAAGCGGGTCTGACCTTCCTGGT
TGACCTGATTAAAAACAAACACATGAATGCAGACACCGATTACTCCATCGCAGAAGCTGCCTTTAATAAA
GGCGAAACAGCGATGACCATCAACGGCCCGTGGGCATGGTCCAACATCGACACCAGCAAAGTGAATTATG
GTGTAACGGTACTGCCGACCTTCAAGGGTCAACCATCCAAACCGTTCGTTGGCGTGCTGAGCGCAGGTAT
TAACGCCGCCAGTCCGAACAAAGAGCTGGCAAAAGAGTTCCTCGAAAACTATCTGCTGACTGATGAAGGT
CTGGAAGCGGTTAATAAAGACAAACCGCTGGGTGCCGTAGCGCTGAAGTCTTACGAGGAAGAGTTGGCGA
AAGATCCACGTATTGCCGCCACCATGGAAAACGCCCAGAAAGGTGAAATCATGCCGAACATCCCGCAGAT
GTCCGCTTTCTGGTATGCCGTGCGTACTGCGGTGATCAACGCCGCCAGCGGTCGTCAGACTGTCGATGAA
GCCCTGAAAGACGCGCAGACTAATTCGAGCTCGAACAACAACAACAATAACAATAACAACAACCTCGGGA
TCGAGGGAAGGATTTCAGAATTTGAAAACCTGTATTTTCAGGGCGAATTCATGGGGGTACAAGTTGAAAC
AATTAGCCCTGGGGACGGACGTACTTTCCCAAAACGCGGTCAGACCTGTGTGGTCCACTATACTGGGATG
CTTGAGGACGGTAAGAAATTCGACTCAAGTCGTGACCGTAACAAACCCTTCAAGTTCATGTTAGGTAAAC
AGGAAGTGATTCGTGGGTGGGAGGAAGGAGTGGCCCAGATGTCAGTAGGCCAACGTGCTAAGTTGACAAT
TTCGCCCGACTACGCCTACGGAGCAACGGGTCATCCGGGAATTATTCCACCACACGCAACATTAGTATTC
GACGTCGAGTTGTTGAAATTGAACGAGGGAGGTAGTGGCGGATCAGGTGGGAGTGGAGGGTCTGTGAGCA
AGGGCGAGGAGCTGTTCACCGGGGTGGTGCCCATCCTGGTCGAGCTGGACGGCGACGTAAACGGCCACAA
GTTCTCGGTTTCTGGAGAAGGGGAAGGAGACGCTACCTATGGTAAATTGACGCTGAAATTACTTTGCACT
ACGGGGAAGTTACCCGTCCCGTGGCCGACTTTAGTTACAACGCTTGGCTACGGAGTACAATGTTTCGCCC
GCTACCCCGACCACATGAAGCAGCACGACTTCTTCAAGTCCGCCATGCCCGAAGGCTACGTCCAGGAGCG
CACCATCTTCTTCAAGGACGACGGCAACTACAAGACCCGCGCCGAGGTGAAGTTCGAGGGCGACACCCTG
GTGAACCGCATCGAGCTGAAGGGCATCGACTTCAAGGAGGACGGCAACATCCTGGGGCACAAGCTGGAGT
ACAACTACAACAGCCACAACGTCTATATCACCGCCGACAAGCAGAAGAACGGCATCAAGGCCAACTTCAA
GATCCGCCACAACATCGAGGACGGTGGCGTGCAATTAGCCGATCATTACCAACAAAACACACCTATCGGC
GACGGTCCGGTTCTGTTGCCCGACAACCACTACCTGAGCTACCAGTCCGCGCTGTTCAAAGACCCCAACG
AGAAGCGCGATCACATGGTCCTGCTGGAGTTCCTGACCGCCGCCGGGATCACTGAAGGCATGAACGAGCT
GTACAAGTCCGGACTCAGATCTCCTCAGCAGCGAGGGCAGGGAGAGAAGTCAGCCACGCCCTCACGGAAG
ATTCTGGACCCTAACACTGGGGAGCCAGCTCCCGTGCTGTCCTCCCCACCTCCTGCAGACGTCTCCACCT
TCCTGGCTTTTCCCTCTCCAGAGAAGCTGCTGCGCCTAGGGCCCAAGAGCTCCGTGCTGATAGCCCAGCA
GACTGACACGTCTGACCCCGAGAAGGTGGTGTCTGCCTTCCTAAAGGTGTCATCTGTGTTCAAGGACGAA
GCTACTGTGAGGATGGCAGTGCAGGATGCAGTAGATGCCCTGATGCAGAAGGCTTTCAACTCCTCGTCCT
TCAACTCCAACACCTTCCTCACCAGGCTCCTCGTGCACATGGGTCTGCTCAAGAGTGAAGACAAGGTCAA
GGCCATTGCCAACCTGTACGGCCCCCTGATGGCGCTGAACCACATGGTGCAGCAGGACTATTTCCCCAAG
GCCCTTGCACCCCTGCTGCTGGCGGCCGTGACCAAGCCCAACAGCGCCCTGGAATCCTGCTCCTTCGCCC
GCCACAGTCTGCTGCAGACGCTGTACAAGGTCGGATCCGAAAACCTGTATTTTCAGGGCCATCATCATCA
TCATCACTGAAAGCTTGGCACTGGCCGTCGTTTTACAACGTCGTGACTGGGAAAACCCTGGCGTTACCCA
ACTTAATCGCCTTGCAGCACATCCCCCTTTCGCCAGCTGGCGTAATAGCGAAGAGGCCCGCACCGATCGC
CCTTCCCAACAGTTGCGCAGCCTGAATGGCGAATGGCAGCTTGGCTGTTTTGGCGGATGAGATAAGATTT
TCAGCCTGATACAGATTAAATCAGAACGCAGAAGCGGTCTGATAAAACAGAATTTGCCTGGCGGCAGTAG
CGCGGTGGTCCCACCTGACCCCATGCCGAACTCAGAAGTGAAACGCCGTAGCGCCGATGGTAGTGTGGGG
TCTCCCCATGCGAGAGTAGGGAACTGCCAGGCATCAAATAAAACGAAAGGCTCAGTCGAAAGACTGGGCC
TTTCGTTTTATCTGTTGTTTGTCGGTGAACGCTCTCCTGAGTAGGACAAATCCGCCGGGAGCGGATTTGA
ACGTTGCGAAGCAACGGCCCGGAGGGTGGCGGGCAGGACGCCCGCCATAAACTGCCAGGCATCAAATTAA
GCAGAAGGCCATCCTGACGGATGGCCTTTTTGCGTTTCTACAAACTCTTTTGTTTATTTTTCTAAATACA
TTCAAATATGTATCCGCTCATGAGACAATAACCCTGATAAATGCTTCAATAATATTGAAAAAGGAAGAGT
ATGAGTATTCAACATTTCCGTGTCGCCCTTATTCCCTTTTTTGCGGCATTTTGCCTTCCTGTTTTTGCTC
ACCCAGAAACGCTGGTGAAAGTAAAAGATGCTGAAGATCAGTTGGGTGCACGAGTGGGTTACATCGAACT
GGATCTCAACAGCGGTAAGATCCTTGAGAGTTTTCGCCCCGAAGAACGTTTCCCAATGATGAGCACTTTT
AAAGTTCTGCTATGTGGCGCGGTATTATCCCGTGTTGACGCCGGGCAAGAGCAACTCGGTCGCCGCATAC
ACTATTCTCAGAATGACTTGGTTGAGTACTCACCAGTCACAGAAAAGCATCTTACGGATGGCATGACAGT
AAGAGAATTATGCAGTGCTGCCATAACCATGAGTGATAACACTGCGGCCAACTTACTTCTGACAACGATC
GGAGGACCGAAGGAGCTAACCGCTTTTTTGCACAACATGGGGGATCATGTAACTCGCCTTGATCGTTGGG
AACCGGAGCTGAATGAAGCCATACCAAACGACGAGCGTGACACCACGATGCCTGTAGCAATGGCAACAAC
GTTGCGCAAACTATTAACTGGCGAACTACTTACTCTAGCTTCCCGGCAACAATTAATAGACTGGATGGAG
GCGGATAAAGTTGCAGGACCACTTCTGCGCTCGGCCCTTCCGGCTGGCTGGTTTATTGCTGATAAATCTG
GAGCCGGTGAGCGTGGGTCTCGCGGTATCATTGCAGCACTGGGGCCAGATGGTAAGCCCTCCCGTATCGT
AGTTATCTACACGACGGGGAGTCAGGCAACTATGGATGAACGAAATAGACAGATCGCTGAGATAGGTGCC
TCACTGATTAAGCATTGGTAACTGTCAGACCAAGTTTACTCATATATACTTTAGATTGATT
[38 nt withheld, positions 4682-4719]
A
[37 nt withheld, positions 4721-4757]
ATTTTGTTAAAATTCGCGTTAAATTTTTGTTAAATCAGCTCATTTTTTAACCAATAGGCCGAAATCGGCA
AAATCCCTTATAAATCAAAAGAATAGCCCGAGATAGGGT
[37 nt withheld, positions 4867-4903]
AAAGAACGTGGACTCCAACGTCAAAGG
[141 nt withheld, positions 4931-5071]
G
[125 nt withheld, positions 5073-5197]
AAAGGATCTAGGTGAAGATCCTTTTTGATAATCTCATGACCAAAATCCCTTAACGTGAGTTTTCGTTCCA
CTGAGCGTCAGACCCCGTAGAAAAAGATCAAAGGATCTTCTTGAGATCCTTTTTTTCTGCGCGTAATCTG
CTGCTTGCAAACAAAAAAACCACCGCTACCAGCGGTGGTTTGTTTGCCGGATCAAGAGCTACCAACTCTT
TTTCCGAAGGTAACTGGCTTCAGCAGAGCGCAGATACCAAATACTGTCCTTCTAGTGTAGCCGTAGTTAG
GCCACCACTTCAAGAACTCTGTAGCACCGCCTACATACCTCGCTCTGCTAATCCTGTTACCAGTGGCTGC
TGCCAGTGGCGATAAGTCGTGTCTTACCGGGTTGGACTCAAGACGATAGTTACCGGATAAGGCGCAGCGG
TCGGGCTGAACGGGGGGTTCGTGCACACAGCCCAGCTTGGAGCGAACGACCTACACCGAACTGAGATACC
TACAGCGTGAGCTATGAGAAAGCGCCACGCTTCCCGAAGGGAGAAAGGCGGACAGGTATCCGGTAAGCGG
CAGGGTCGGAACAGGAGAGCGCACGAGGGAGCTTCCAGGGGGAAACGCCTGGTATCTTTATAGTCCTGTC
GGGTTTCGCCACCTCTGACTTGAGCGTCGATTTTTGTGATGCTCGTCAGGGGGGCGGAGCCTATGGAAAA
ACGCCAGCAACGCGGCCTTTTTACGGTTCCTGGCCTTTTGCTGGCCTTTTGCTCACATGTTCTTTCCTGC
GTTATCCCCTGATTCTGTGGATAACCGTATTACCGCCTTTGAGTGAGCTGATACCGCTCGCCGCAGCCGA
ACGACCGAGCGCAGCGAGTCAGTGAGCGAGGAAGCGGAAGAGCGCCTGATGCGGTATTTTCTCCTTACGC
ATCTGTGCGGTATTTCACACCGCATGTGGTGCACTCTCAGTACACCGCATGTGGTGCACTCTCAGTACAA
TCTGCTCTGATGCCGCATAGTTAAGCCAGTATACACTCCGCTATCGCTACGTGACTGGGTCATGGCTGCG
CCCCGACACCCGCCAACACCCGCTGACGCGCCCTGACGGGCTTGTCTGCTCCCGGCATCCGCTTACAGAC
AAGCTGTGACCGTCTCCGGGAGCTGCATGTGTCAGAGGTTTTCACCGTCATCACCGAAACGCGCGAGGCA
GCTGCGGTAAAGCTCATCAGCGTGGTCGTGCAGCGATTCACAGATGTCTGCCTGTTCATCCGCGTCCAGC
TCGTTGAGTTTCTCCAGAAGCGTTAATGTCTGGCTTCTGATAAAGCGGGCCATGTTAAGGGCGGTTTTTT
CCTGTTTGGTCACTGATGCCTCCGTGTAAGGGGGATTTCTGTTCATGGGGGTAATGATACCGATGAAACG
AGAGAGGATGCTCACGATACGGGTTACTGATGATGAACATGCCCGGTTACTGGAACGTTGTGAGGGTAAA
CAACTGGCGGTATGGATGCGGCGGGACCAGAGAAAAATCACTCAGGGTCAATGCCAGCGCTTCGTTAATA
CAGATGTAGGTGTTCCACAGGGTAGCCAGCAGCATCCTGCGATGCAGATCCGGAACATAATGGTGCAGGG
CGCTGACTTCCGCGTTTCCAGACTTTACGAAACACGGAAACCGAAGACCATTCATGTTGTTGCTCAGGTC
GCAGACGTTTTGCAGCAGCAGTCGCTTCACGTTCGCTCGCGTATCGGTGATTCATTCTGCTAACCAGTAA
GGCAACCCCGCCAGCCTAGCCGGGTCCTCAACGACAGGAGCACGATCATGCGCACCCGTGGCCAGGACCC
AACGCTGCCCGAAATTCCGACACCATCGAATGGTGCAAAACCTTTCGCGGTATGGCATGATAGCGCCCGG
AAGAGAGTCAATTCAGGGTGGTGAATGTGAAACCAGTAACGTTATACGATGTCGCAGAGTATGCCGGTGT
CTCTTATCAGACCGTTTCCCGCGTGGTGAACCAGGCCAGCCACGTTTCTGCGAAAACGCGGGAAAAAGTG
GAAGCGGCGATGGCGGAGCTGAATTACATTCCCAACCGCGTGGCACAACAACTGGCGGGCAAACAGTCGT
TGCTGATTGGCGTTGCCACCTCCAGTCTGGCCCTGCACGCGCCGTCGCAAATTGTCGCGGCGATTAAATC
TCGCGCCGATCAACTGGGTGCCAGCGTGGTGGTGTCGATGGTAGAACGAAGCGGCGTCGAAGCCTGTAAA
GCGGCGGTGCACAATCTTCTCGCGCAACGCGTCAGTGGGCTGATCATTAACTATCCGCTGGATGACCAGG
ATGCCATTGCTGTGGAAGCTGCCTGCACTAATGTTCCGGCGTTATTTCTTGATGTCTCTGACCAGACACC
CATCAACAGTATTATTTTCTCCCATGAAGACGGTACGCGACTGGGCGTGGAGCATCTGGTCGCATTGGGT
CACCAGCAAATCGCGCTGTTAGCGGGCCCATTAAGTTCTGTCTCGGCGCGTCTGCGTCTGGCTGGCTGGC
ATAAATATCTCACTCGCAATCAAATTCAGCCGATAGCGGAACGGGAAGGCGACTGGAGTGCCATGTCCGG
TTTTCAACAAACCATGCAAATGCTGAATGAGGGCATCGTTCCCACTGCGATGCTGGTTGCCAACGATCAG
ATGGCGCTGGGCGCAATGCGCGCCATTACCGAGTCCGGGCTGCGCGTTGGTGCGGATATCTCGGTAGTGG
GATACGACGATACCGAAGACAGCTCATGTTATATCCCGCCGTTAACCACCATCAAACAGGATTTTCGCCT
GCTGGGGCAAACCAGCGTGGACCGCTTGCTGCAACTCTCTCAGGGCCAGGCGGTGAAGGGCAATCAGCTG
TTGCCCGTCTCACTGGTGAAAAGAAAAACCACCCTGGCGCCCAATACGCAAACCGCCTCTCCCCGCGCGT
TGGCCGATTCATTAATGCAGCTGGCACGACAGGTTTCCCGACTGGAAAGCGGGCAGTGAGCGCAACGCAA
TTAATGTAAGTTAGCTCACTCATTAGGCACAATTCTCATGTTTGACAGCTTATCATCGACTGCACGGTGC
ACCAATGCTTCTGGCGTCAGGCAGCCATCGGAAGCTGTGGTATGGCTGTGCAGGTCGTAAATCACTGCAT
AATTCGTGTCGCTCAAGGCGCACTCCCGTTCTG
