>Addgene plasmid #175245 | FKBP-YPet-RanGAP* | depositor partial sequence | sequence record 339768 | Insert Sequence (including restriction sites)
GGCGAATTCATGGGGGTACAAGTTGAAACAATTAGCCCTGGGGACGGACGTACTTTCCCAAAACGCGGTC
AGACCTGTGTGGTCCACTATACTGGGATGCTTGAGGACGGTAAGAAATTCGACTCAAGTCGTGACCGTAA
CAAACCCTTCAAGTTCATGTTAGGTAAACAGGAAGTGATTCGTGGGTGGGAGGAAGGAGTGGCCCAGATG
TCAGTAGGCCAACGTGCTAAGTTGACAATTTCGCCCGACTACGCCTACGGAGCAACGGGTCATCCGGGAA
TTATTCCACCACACGCAACATTAGTATTCGACGTCGAGTTGTTGAAATTGAACGAGGGAGGTAGTGGCGG
ATCAGGTGGGAGTGGAGGGTCTGTGAGCAAGGGCGAGGAGCTGTTCACCGGGGTGGTGCCCATCCTGGTC
GAGCTGGACGGCGACGTAAACGGCCACAAGTTCTCGGTTTCTGGAGAAGGGGAAGGAGACGCTACCTATG
GTAAATTGACGCTGAAATTACTTTGCACTACGGGGAAGTTACCCGTCCCGTGGCCGACTTTAGTTACAAC
GCTTGGCTACGGAGTACAATGTTTCGCCCGCTACCCCGACCACATGAAGCAGCACGACTTCTTCAAGTCC
GCCATGCCCGAAGGCTACGTCCAGGAGCGCACCATCTTCTTCAAGGACGACGGCAACTACAAGACCCGCG
CCGAGGTGAAGTTCGAGGGCGACACCCTGGTGAACCGCATCGAGCTGAAGGGCATCGACTTCAAGGAGGA
CGGCAACATCCTGGGGCACAAGCTGGAGTACAACTACAACAGCCACAACGTCTATATCACCGCCGACAAG
CAGAAGAACGGCATCAAGGCCAACTTCAAGATCCGCCACAACATCGAGGACGGTGGCGTGCAATTAGCCG
ATCATTACCAACAAAACACACCTATCGGCGACGGTCCGGTTCTGTTGCCCGACAACCACTACCTGAGCTA
CCAGTCCGCGCTGTTCAAAGACCCCAACGAGAAGCGCGATCACATGGTCCTGCTGGAGTTCCTGACCGCC
GCCGGGATCACTGAAGGCATGAACGAGCTGTACAAGTCCGGACTCAGATCTCCTCAGCAGCGAGGGCAGG
GAGAGAAGTCAGCCACGCCCTCACGGAAGATTCTGGACCCTAACACTGGGGAGCCAGCTCCCGTGCTGTC
CTCCCCACCTCCTGCAGACGTCTCCACCTTCCTGGCTTTTCCCTCTCCAGAGAAGCTGCTGCGCCTAGGG
CCCAAGAGCTCCGTGCTGATAGCCCAGCAGACTGACACGTCTGACCCCGAGAAGGTGGTGTCTGCCTTCC
TAAAGGTGTCATCTGTGTTCAAGGACGAAGCTACTGTGAGGATGGCAGTGCAGGATGCAGTAGATGCCCT
GATGCAGAAGGCTTTCAACTCCTCGTCCTTCAACTCCAACACCTTCCTCACCAGGCTCCTCGTGCACATG
GGTCTGCTCAAGAGTGAAGACAAGGTCAAGGCCATTGCCAACCTGTACGGCCCCCTGATGGCGCTGAACC
ACATGGTGCAGCAGGACTATTTCCCCAAGGCCCTTGCACCCCTGCTGCTGGCGGCCGTGACCAAGCCCAA
CAGCGCCCTGGAATCCTGCTCCTTCGCCCGCCACAGTCTGCTGCAGACGCTGTACAAGGTCGGATCCGAA
AACCTGTATTTTCAG
